Addgene plasmid #65360: POT5-CYC1p-ycrtYB-ADH1t
Purpose: TU for combinatorial construction of ?-carotene pathway
Depositing lab: Junbiao Dai. Depositing organization: Tsinghua University. Publication: YeastFab: the design and construction of standard biological parts for metabolic engineering in Saccharomyces cerevisiae. Guo Y, Dong J, Zhou T, Auxillos J, Li T, Zhang W, Wang L, Shen Y, Luo Y, Zheng Y, Lin J, Chen GQ, Wu Q, Cai Y, Dai J. Nucleic Acids Res. 2015 May 8. pii: gkv464. 10.1093/nar/gkv464 PubMed 25956650.
Backbone
  Vector backbone: POT5
  Vector type: Unspecified
Growth in bacteria
  Bacterial resistance: Ampicillin, 100 μg/mL
  Growth temperature: 37°C
  Growth strain: DH5alpha
  Copy number: High Copy
Gene/Insert
  Gene/Insert name: CYC1p-ycrtYB-ADH1t
  Insert size (bp): 2518
  Cloning method: Unknown
  Sequencing primers: 5′ M13-F20; 3′ M13 Reverse
Terms and licenses: Academic/Nonprofit Terms; Industry Terms: Not Available to Industry
Depositor comments: construction of TUs(CYC1p-ycrtYB-ADH1t) in POT5 receiving vector
How to cite: POT5-CYC1p-ycrtYB-ADH1t was a gift from Junbiao Dai (Addgene plasmid # 65360 ; http://n2t.net/addgene:65360 ; RRID:Addgene_65360)
