[The description below was written by a language model from this plasmid's Addgene catalogue record and pLannotate feature annotations shown in this document.]
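Description:
POT5-CYC1p-ycrtYB-ADH1t is a yeast–E. coli shuttle plasmid of 7,450 nt from the YeastFab standard parts system. It carries a single assembled transcription unit (TU) in the POT5 receiving vector. The catalogue lists the vector type as unspecified, but the feature table shows a pBluescript/pRS-like architecture. A high-copy ColE1/pUC origin and an AmpR (β-lactamase) cassette support propagation and ampicillin selection in E. coli, and an f1 origin is also present. A CEN6/ARS element gives stable, low-copy centromeric maintenance in Saccharomyces cerevisiae. The URA3 marker, with its own promoter, allows selection on uracil-deficient medium and counterselection with 5-FOA. Remnants of the lacZα region, the lac promoter and operator, flanking T3 and T7 promoters, and fragments of the multiple cloning site surround the insertion site. M13 forward and reverse primers are recorded for sequencing across it.

The 2,518 bp insert is described as the CYC1 promoter driving ycrtYB, followed by the S. cerevisiae ADH1 terminator. The annotation detects the crtYB coding sequence and the ADH1 terminator. It does not call the CYC1 promoter, which presumably lies in the unannotated stretch just upstream of the ORF. crtYB, from Phaffia rhodozyma (Xanthophyllomyces dendrorhous), encodes a bifunctional enzyme. It acts as a phytoene synthase, converting geranylgeranyl diphosphate to phytoene, and as a lycopene cyclase, converting lycopene to β-carotene via γ-carotene. The "y" prefix may indicate a yeast-adapted version, but the record does not say so.

The stated purpose is to serve as one TU for combinatorial construction of a β-carotene pathway in yeast. The other pathway units and the method for combining them are not described in this record.
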