Features (pLannotate 1.2.2; 21 found; start..end, strand, type, name):
     56..76      +  misc_feature   MCS (fragment): pBluescript multiple cloning site
     85..103     -  promoter       T7 promoter: promoter for bacteriophage T7 RNA polymerase
    111..266     +  CDS            lacZα (fragment): LacZα fragment of β-galactosidase; lacZ fragment
    274..729     +  rep_origin     f1 ori (sequence partly withheld): f1 bacteriophage origin of replication; arrow indicates direction of (+) strand synthesis
    730..781     -  misc_feature   bom (fragment): basis of mobility region from pBR322
    860..1663    -  CDS            URA3: orotidine-5'-phosphate decarboxylase, required for uracil biosynthesis; S. cerevisiae URA3; yeast auxotrophic marker, counterselectable with 5-fluoroorotic acid (5-FOA)
   1664..1879    -  promoter       URA3 promoter: S. cerevisiae URA3
   1894..1943    -  misc_feature   bom (fragment): basis of mobility region from pBR322
   2045..2080    -  CDS            rop (fragment): Rop protein, which maintains plasmids at low copy number; rop
   2149..2652    -  misc_feature   CEN/ARS: S. cerevisiae CEN6 centromere fused to an autonomously replicating sequence
   2689..2793    +  promoter       AmpR promoter: bla
   2794..3654    +  CDS            AmpR: β-lactamase; bla; confers resistance to ampicillin, carbenicillin, and related antibiotics
   3825..4413    +  rep_origin     ori: high-copy-number ColE1/pMB1/pBR322/pUC origin of replication
   4596..4688    +  CDS            lacI (fragment): lac repressor; lacI; The lac repressor binds to the lac operator to inhibit transcription in E. coli. This inhibition can be relieved by adding lactose or isopropyl-β-D-thiogalactopyranoside (IPTG).
   4701..4722    +  protein_bind   CAP binding site: CAP binding activates transcription in the presence of cAMP. E. coli catabolite activator protein
   4737..4767    +  promoter       lac promoter: promoter for the E. coli lac operon
   4775..4791    +  protein_bind   lac operator: The lac repressor binds to the lac operator to inhibit transcription in E. coli. This inhibition can be relieved by adding lactose or isopropyl-β-D-thiogalactopyranoside (IPTG). lac repressor encoded by lacI
   4836..4854    +  promoter       T3 promoter: promoter for bacteriophage T3 RNA polymerase
   4867..4890    +  misc_feature   MCS (fragment): pBluescript multiple cloning site
   5241..7259    +  CDS            crtYB: LCPS_PHARH - Also known as pbs. Experimental evidence at transcript level: Swiss-Prot protein existence level 2. Bifunctional enzyme that catalyzes the reactions from geranylgeranyl diphosphate to phytoene (phytoene synthase) and lycopene to beta-carotene via the intermediate gamma-carotene (lycopene cyclase). The cyclase preferentially catalyzes the symmetric cyclization of both ends of the substrate to produce dicyclic carotenoids. Beta-carotene is further processed to the acidic carotenoid astaxanthin. From Phaffia rhodozyma (Yeast) (Xanthophyllomyces dendrorhous).
   7264..7450    +  terminator     ADH1 terminator: S. cerevisiae ADH1; transcription terminator for the S. cerevisiae alcohol dehydrogenase 1 (ADH1) gene
>Addgene plasmid #65360 | POT5-CYC1p-ycrtYB-ADH1t | depositor full sequence | sequence record 110593 | Full Sequence
CCTCTGAGAGAGACCCAGGACACTGCGGATCGAGACCACTAGTACCGGTCTGCAGCTCGAGGGGGGGCCC
GGTACCCAATTCGCCCTATAGTGAGTCGTATTACGCGCGCTCACTGGCCGTCGTTTTACAACGTCGTGAC
TGGGAAAACCCTGGCGTTACCCAACTTAATCGCCTTGCAGCACATCCCCCTTTCGCCAGCTGGCGTAATA
GCGAAGAGGCCCGCACCGATCGCCCTTCCCAACAGTTGCGCAGCCTGAATGGCGAATGGCGCG
[124 nt withheld, positions 274-397]
C
[91 nt withheld, positions 399-489]
A
[49 nt withheld, positions 491-539]
CCTTTGACGTTGGAGTCCACGTTCTTT
[37 nt withheld, positions 567-603]
ACCCTATCTCGGTCTATTCTTTTGATTTATAAGGGATTTTGCCGATTTCGGCCTATTGGTTAAAAAATGA
GCTGATTTAACAAAAATTTAACGCGAATTTTAACAAAATATTAACGTTTACAATTTCCTGATGCGGTATT
TTCTCCTTACGCATCTGTGCGGTATTTCACACCGCATAGGGTAATAACTGATATAATTAAATTGAAGCTC
TAATTTGTGAGTTTAGTATACATGCATTTACTTATAATACAGTTTTTTAGTTTTGCTGGCCGCATCTTCT
CAAATATGCTTCCCAGCCTGCTTTTCTGTAACGTTCACCCTCTACCTTAGCATCCCTTCCCTTTGCAAAT
AGTCCTCTTCCAACAATAATAATGTCAGATCCTGTAGACACCACATCATCCACGGTTCTATACTGTTGAC
CCAATGCGTCACCCTTGTCATCTAAACCCACACCGGGTGTCATAATCAACCAATCGTAACCTTCATCTCT
TCCACCCATGTCTCTTTGAGCAATAAAGCCGATAACAAAATCTTTGTCGCTCTTCGCAATGTCAACAGTA
CCCTTAGTATATTCTCCAGTAGATAGGGAGCCCTTGCATGACAATTCTGCTAACATCAAAAGGCCTCTAG
GTTCCTTTGTTACTTCTTCTGCCGCCTGCTTCAAACCGCTAACAATACCTGGGCCCACCACACCGTGTGC
ATTCGTAATGTCTGCCCATTCTGCTATTCTGTATACACCCGCAGAGTACTGCAATTTGACTGTATTACCA
ATGTCAGCAAATTTTCTGTCTTCGAAGAGTAAAAAATTGTACTTGGCGGATAATGCCTTTAGCGGCTTAA
CTGTGCCCTCCATGGAAAAATCAGTCAAGATATCCACATGTGTTTTTAGTAAACAAATTTTGGGACCTAA
TGCTTCAACTAACTCCAGTAATTCCTTGGTGGTACGAACATCCAATGAAGCACACAAGTTTGTTTGCTTT
TCGTGCATGATATTAAATAGCTTGGCAGCAACAGGACTAGGATGAGTAGCAGCACGTTCCTTATATGTAG
CTTTCGACATGATTTATCTTCGTTTCCTGCAGGTTTTTGTTCTGTGCAGTTGGGTTAAGAATACTGGGCA
ATTTCATGTTTCTTCAACACTACATATGCGTATATATACCAATCTAAGTCTGTGCTCCTTCCTTCGTTCT
TCCTTCTGTTCGGAGATTACCGAATCAAAAAAATTTCAAAGAAACCGAAATCAAAAAAAAGAATAAAAAA
AAAATGATGAATTGAATTGAAAAGCTGTGGTATGGTGCACTCTCAGTACAATCTGCTCTGATGCCGCATA
GTTAAGCCAGCCCCGACACCCGCCAACACCCGCTGACGCGCCCTGACGGGCTTGTCTGCTCCCGGCATCC
GCTTACAGACAAGCTGTGACAATCTCCGGGAGCTGCATGTGTCAGAGGTTTTCACCGTCATCACCGAAAC
GCGCGAGATTAAAGGGCCTCGTGATACGCCTATTTTTATAGGTTAATGTCATGATAATAATGGTTTCTTA
GGACGGATCGCTTGCCTGTAACTTACACGCGCCTCGTATCTTTTAATGATGGAATAATTTGGGAATTTAC
TCTGTGTTTATTTATTTTTATGTTTTGTATTTGGATTTTAGAAAGTAAATAAAGAAGGTAGAAGAGTTAC
GGAATGAAGAAAAAAAAATAAACAAAGGTTTAAAAAATTTCAACAAAAAGCGTACTTTACATATATATTT
ATTAGACAAGAAAAGCAGATTAAATAGATATACATTCGATTAACGATAAGTAAAATGTAAAATCACAGGA
TTTTCGTGTGTGGTCTTCTACACAGACAAGATGAAACAATTCGGCATTAATACCTGAGAGCAGGAAGAGC
AAGATAAAAGGTAGTATTTGTTGGCGATCCCCCTAGAGTCTTTTACATCTTCGGAAAACAAAAACTATTT
TTTCTTTAATTTCTTTTTTTACTTTCTATTTTTAATTTATATATTTATATTAAAAAATTTAAATTATAAT
TATTTTTATAGCACGTGATGAAAAGGACCCAGGTGGCACTTTTCGGGGAAATGTGCGCGGAACCCCTATT
TGTTTATTTTTCTAAATACATTCAAATATGTATCCGCTCATGAGACAATAACCCTGATAAATGCTTCAAT
AATATTGAAAAAGGAAGAGTATGAGTATTCAACATTTCCGTGTCGCCCTTATTCCCTTTTTTGCGGCATT
TTGCCTTCCTGTTTTTGCTCACCCAGAAACGCTGGTGAAAGTAAAAGATGCTGAAGATCAGTTGGGTGCA
CGAGTGGGTTACATCGAACTGGATCTCAACAGCGGTAAGATCCTTGAGAGTTTTCGCCCCGAAGAACGTT
TTCCAATGATGAGCACTTTTAAAGTTCTGCTATGTGGCGCGGTATTATCCCGTATTGACGCCGGGCAAGA
GCAACTCGGTCGCCGCATACACTATTCTCAGAATGACTTGGTTGAGTACTCACCAGTCACAGAAAAGCAT
CTTACGGATGGCATGACAGTAAGAGAATTATGCAGTGCTGCCATAACCATGAGTGATAACACTGCGGCCA
ACTTACTTCTGACAACGATCGGAGGACCGAAGGAGCTAACCGCTTTTTTGCACAACATGGGGGATCATGT
AACTCGCCTTGATCGTTGGGAACCGGAGCTGAATGAAGCCATACCAAACGACGAGCGTGACACCACGATG
CCTGTAGCAATGGCAACAACGTTGCGCAAACTATTAACTGGCGAACTACTTACTCTAGCTTCCCGGCAAC
AATTAATAGACTGGATGGAGGCGGATAAAGTTGCAGGACCACTTCTGCGCTCGGCCCTTCCGGCTGGCTG
GTTTATTGCTGATAAATCTGGAGCCGGTGAGCGTGGTAGTCGCGGTATCATTGCAGCACTGGGGCCAGAT
GGTAAGCCCTCCCGTATCGTAGTTATCTACACGACGGGGAGTCAGGCAACTATGGATGAACGAAATAGAC
AGATCGCTGAGATAGGTGCCTCACTGATTAAGCATTGGTAACTGTCAGACCAAGTTTACTCATATATACT
TTAGATTGATTTAAAACTTCATTTTTAATTTAAAAGGATCTAGGTGAAGATCCTTTTTGATAATCTCATG
ACCAAAATCCCTTAACGTGAGTTTTCGTTCCACTGAGCGTCAGACCCCGTAGAAAAGATCAAAGGATCTT
CTTGAGATCCTTTTTTTCTGCGCGTAATCTGCTGCTTGCAAACAAAAAAACCACCGCTACCAGCGGTGGT
TTGTTTGCCGGATCAAGAGCTACCAACTCTTTTTCCGAAGGTAACTGGCTTCAGCAGAGCGCAGATACCA
AATACTGTCCTTCTAGTGTAGCCGTAGTTAGGCCACCACTTCAAGAACTCTGTAGCACCGCCTACATACC
TCGCTCTGCTAATCCTGTTACCAGTGGCTGCTGCCAGTGGCGATAAGTCGTGTCTTACCGGGTTGGACTC
AAGACGATAGTTACCGGATAAGGCGCAGCGGTCGGGCTGAACGGGGGGTTCGTGCACACAGCCCAGCTTG
GAGCGAACGACCTACACCGAACTGAGATACCTACAGCGTGAGCTATGAGAAAGCGCCACGCTTCCCGAAG
GGAGAAAGGCGGACAGGTATCCGGTAAGCGGCAGGGTCGGAACAGGAGAGCGCACGAGGGAGCTTCCAGG
GGGAAACGCCTGGTATCTTTATAGTCCTGTCGGGTTTCGCCACCTCTGACTTGAGCGTCGATTTTTGTGA
TGCTCGTCAGGGGGGCGGAGCCTATGGAAAAACGCCAGCAACGCGGCCTTTTTACGGTTCCTGGCCTTTT
GCTGGCCTTTTGCTCACATGTTCTTTCCTGCGTTATCCCCTGATTCTGTGGATAACCGTATTACCGCCTT
TGAGTGAGCTGATACCGCTCGCCGCAGCCGAACGACCGAGCGCAGCGAGTCAGTGAGCGAGGAAGCGGAA
GAGCGCCCAATACGCAAACCGCCTCTCCCCGCGCGTTGGCCGATTCATTAATGCAGCTGGCACGACAGGT
TTCCCGACTGGAAAGCGGGCAGTGAGCGCAACGCAATTAATGTGAGTTACCTCACTCATTAGGCACCCCA
GGCTTTACACTTTATGCTTCCGGCTCCTATGTTGTGTGGAATTGTGAGCGGATAACAATTTCACACAGGA
AACAGCTATGACCATGATTACGCCAAGCGCGCAATTAACCCTCACTAAAGGGAACAAAAGCTGGAGCTCC
ACCGCGGTGGCGGCCGCGAATTCCCCGGGTCTAGAGGTCTCGGTTGGCAGTGACTCGGTCTCTTGCCGGC
TGAGCTCATTTGGCGAGCGTTGGTTGGTGGATCAAGCCCACGCGTAGGCAATCCTCGAGCAGATCCGCCA
GGCGTGTATATATAGCGTGGATGGCCAGGCAACTTTAGTGCTGACACATACAGGCATATATATATGTGTG
CGACGACACATGATCATATGGCATGCATGTGCTCTGTATGTATATAAAACTCTTGTTTTCTTCTTTTCTC
TAAATATTCTTTCCTTATACATTAGGACCTTTGCAGCATAAATTACTATACTTCTATAGACACGCAAACA
CAAATACACACACTAAGATGACCGCTTTGGCTTACTACCAAATCCACTTGATCTACACCTTGCCAATCTT
GGGTTTGTTGGGTTTGTTGACCTCTCCAATCTTGACCAAGTTCGACATCTACAAAATCTCTATCTTGGTT
TTCATCGCTTTCTCTGCTACCACCCCATGGGACTCTTGGATCATCAGAAACGGTGCTTGGACCTACCCAT
CTGCTGAATCTGGTCAAGGTGTTTTCGGAACCTTCTTGGACGTTCCATACGAAGAATACGCTTTCTTCGT
TATCCAAACCGTTATCACAGGTTTGGTTTACGTTTTGGCTACCAGACACTTGTTGCCATCTTTGGCTTTG
CCAAAGACCCGATCTTCTGCTTTGTCTTTGGCTTTGAAGGCTTTGATCCCATTGCCAATCATCTACTTGT
TCACCGCTCACCCATCTCCATCTCCAGACCCATTGGTTACCGACCACTACTTCTACATGAGAGCTTTGTC
TTTGTTGATCACCCCACCAACCATGTTGTTGGCTGCTTTGTCTGGTGAATACGCTTTCGACTGGAAGTCT
GGTAGAGCTAAGTCTACCATCGCTGCTATCATGATCCCAACCGTTTACTTGATCTGGGTTGACTACGTTG
CTGTTGGTCAAGACTCTTGGTCTATCAACGACGAAAAGATCGTTGGTTGGAGATTGGGTGGTGTTTTGCC
AATCGAAGAAGCTATGTTCTTCTTGTTGACCAACTTGATGATCGTTTTGGGTTTGTCTGCTTGTGACCAC
ACCCAGGCTTTGTACTTGTTGCACGGTAGAACCATCTACGGTAACAAGAAGATGCCATCTTCTTTCCCAT
TGATCACCCCACCAGTTTTGTCTTTGTTCTTCTCTAGTAGACCATACTCTTCTCAACCAAAGAGAGACTT
GGAATTGGCTGTTAAGTTGTTGGAAGAAAAGTCTCGATCTTTCTTCGTTGCTTCTGCTGGTTTCCCATCT
GAAGTTAGAGAAAGATTGGTTGGTTTGTACGCTTTCTGTAGAGTTACCGACGACTTGATCGACTCTCCAG
AAGTTTCTTCTAACCCACACGCTACCATCGACATGGTTTCTGACTTCTTGACCTTGTTGTTCGGTCCACC
ATTGCACCCATCTCAACCAGACAAAATCTTGTCTTCTCCATTGTTGCCACCATCTCACCCAAGTAGACCA
ACAGGTATGTACCCATTGCCACCACCACCATCTTTGTCTCCAGCTGAATTGGTTCAATTCTTGACCGAAA
GAGTTCCAGTTCAATACCACTTCGCTTTCAGATTGTTGGCTAAGTTGCAAGGTTTGATCCCAAGATACCC
ATTGGACGAATTGTTGAGAGGTTACACCACCGACTTGATCTTCCCATTGTCTACCGAAGCTGTTCAAGCT
AGAAAGACCCCAATCGAAACCACCGCTGACTTGTTGGACTACGGTTTGTGTGTTGCTGGTTCTGTTGCTG
AATTGTTGGTTTACGTTTCTTGGGCTTCTGCTCCATCTCAAGTTCCAGCTACCATCGAAGAAAGAGAAGC
TGTTTTGGTTGCTAGTAGAGAAATGGGAACCGCTTTGCAATTGGTTAACATCGCTAGAGACATCAAGGGT
GACGCTACCGAAGGTAGATTCTACTTGCCATTGTCTTTCTTCGGTTTGCGCGACGAATCTAAGTTGGCTA
TCCCAACCGACTGGACCGAACCAAGACCACAAGACTTCGACAAGTTGTTGTCTTTGTCTCCATCTTCTAC
CTTGCCATCTTCTAACGCTTCTGAATCTTTCAGATTCGAATGGAAGACCTACTCTTTGCCATTGGTTGCT
TACGCTGAAGACTTGGCTAAGCACTCTTACAAGGGTATCGACAGATTGCCAACCGAAGTTCAAGCTGGTA
TGAGAGCTGCTTGTGCTTCTTACTTGTTGATCGGTAGAGAAATCAAGGTTGTTTGGAAGGGTGACGTTGG
TGAAAGAAGAACCGTTGCTGGTTGGAGAAGAGTTAGAAAGGTTTTGTCTGTTGTTATGTCTGGTTGGGAA
GGTCAATAGCCGAATTTCTTATGATTTATGATTTTTATTATTAAATAAGTTATAAAAAAAATAAGTGTAT
ACAAATTTTAAAGTGACTCTTAGGTTTTAAAACGAAAATTCTTATTCTTGAGTAACTCTTTCCTGTAGGT
CAGGTTGCTTTCTCAGGTATAGCATGAGGTCGCTCTTATTGACCACACCTCTACCGG
