>Addgene plasmid #65360 | POT5-CYC1p-ycrtYB-ADH1t | addgene partial sequence | sequence record 137887 | M13-F20 5'-TGTAAAACGACGGCCAGT-3'
CCCTCGAGCTGCAGACCGGTACTAGTGGTCTCGATCCGCAGTGTCCTGGGTCTCTCTCAGAGGCCGGTAG
AGGTGTGGTCAATAAGAGCGACCTCATGCTATACCTGAGAAAGCAACCTGACCTACAGGAAAGAGTTACT
CAAGAATAAGAATTTTCGTTTTAAAACCTAAGAGTCACTTTAAAATTTGTATACACTTATTTTTTTTATA
ACTTATTTAATAATAAAAATCATAAATCATAAGAAATTCGGCTATTGACCTTCCCAACCAGACATAACAA
CAGACAAAACCTTTCTAACTCTTCTCCAACCAGCAACGGTTCTTCTTTCACCAACGTCACCCTTCCAAAC
AACCTTGATTTCTCTACCGATCAACAAGTAAGAAGCACAAGCAGCTCTCATACCAGCTTGAACTTCGGTT
GGCAATCTGTCGATACCCTTGTAAGAGTGCTTAGCCAAGTCTTCAGCGTAAGCAACCAATGGCAAAGAGT
AGGTCTTCCATTCGAATCTGAAAGATTCAGAAGCGTTAGAAGATGGCAAGGTAGAAGATGGAGACAAAGA
CAACAACTTGTCGAAGTCTTGTGGTCTTGGTTCGGTCCAGTCGGTTGGGATAGCCAACTTAGATTCGTCG
CGCAAACCGAAGAAAGACAATGGCAAGTAGAATCTACCTTCGGTAGCGTCACCCTTGATGTCTCTAGCGA
TGTTAACCAATTGCAAAGCGGTTCCCATTTCTCTACTAGCAACCAAAACAGCTTCTCTTTCTTCGATGGT
AGCTGGAACTTGAGATGGAGCAGAAGCCCAAGAAACGTAAACCAACAATTCAGCAACAGAACCAGCAACA
CACAA
