>Addgene plasmid #65360 | POT5-CYC1p-ycrtYB-ADH1t | addgene partial sequence | sequence record 137936 | M13-Rev 5'-CAGGAAACAGCTATGACC-3'
AAGCTGGAGCTCCACCGCGGTGGCGGCCGCGAATTCCCCGGGTCTAGAGGTCTCGGTTGGCAGTGACTCG
GTCTCTTGCCGGCTGAGCTCATTTGGCGAGCGTTGGTTGGTGGATCAAGCCCACGCGTAGGCAATCCTCG
AGCAGATCCGCCAGGCGTGTATATATAGCGTGGATGGCCAGGCAACTTTAGTGCTGACACATACAGGCAT
ATATATATGTGTGCGACGACACATGATCATATGGCATGCATGTGCTCTGTATGTATATAAAACTCTTGTT
TTCTTCTTTTCTCTAAATATTCTTTCCTTATACATTAGGACCTTTGCAGCATAAATTACTATACTTCTAT
AGACACGCAAACACAAATACACACACTAAGATGACCGCTTTGGCTTACTACCAAATCCACTTGATCTACA
CCTTGCCAATCTTGGGTTTGTTGGGTTTGTTGACCTCTCCAATCTTGACCAAGTTCGACATCTACAAAAT
CTCTATCTTGGTTTTCATCGCTTTCTCTGCTACCACCCCATGGGACTCTTGGATCATCAGAAACGGTGCT
TGGACCTACCCATCTGCTGAATCTGGTCAAGGTGTTTTCGGAACCTTCTTGGACGTTCCATACGAAGAAT
ACGCTTTCTTCGTTATCCAAACCGTTATCACAGGTTTGGTTTACGTTTTGGCTACCAGACACTTGTTGCC
ATCTTTGGCTTTGCCAAAGACCCGATCTTCTGCTTTGTCTTTGGCTTTGA
